>Addgene plasmid #23116 | pcDNA3-Flag-Tipin-L195A | addgene partial sequence | sequence record 28977 | 23116 with BGH-rev
CTATAGAATAGGGCCCTCTAGATGCATGCTCGAGTTATCTAGCTTCAGTAATATTTCTGGATGTAGCATC
AAGTTGCTGTTGCACATTTTTAAAAGACTGGTCCAGCAGTGTTTCCTCTTCATTTAAAGTATTGGCAATA
GCATCATTACATGGATTGTCCAGAATGTCTTCGTTTAATCCATTTGACTCCTCCTTTTGATCCTCATCAG
TATTAACCTCTTCAACCGTGTGTGCCCTGGGTGTATTCATTAACATATCATTTCCTAGGGTCTGACTATT
ACTCAGCAGCTTTGCCTGCCTTCTTTCCAAGGCCAGTTGTTTATTTCTCTCAATTCTTTGTTGTTGCTCT
TCTGTTGCGCTTCTACTTAACTCAGAAGCAAACATCTCACTTTCAGATAAGTTTGTCAGAAAGGGATCTA
ATTCAGTAGAAGTGACATCATGTTCATTATTCTCCGCAACTTCATCATTATTGCTAACAAAATCTTCATG
TAAAATAGGGAGATCAAGTCGAATTCGTTTTAAACAGGTCTG
