>Addgene plasmid #23116 | pcDNA3-Flag-Tipin-L195A | addgene partial sequence | sequence record 28978 | 23116 with CMV-F
GGGCNTTAGCGAGCTCTCTGGCTACTAGAGAACCCACTGCTTACTGGCTTATCGAAATTAATACGACTCA
CTATAGGGAGACCCAAGCTTGGTACCGAGCTCGGATCCAGGATGGACTACAAGGACGACGATGACAAGCT
AGAACCACAGGAGAATGGCGTGATCGACCTACCAGATTATGAGCATGTAGAAGATGAAACTTTTCCTCCT
TTCCCACCTCCAGCCTCTCCAGAGAGACAAGATGGTGAAGGAACTGAGCCTGATGAAGAGTCAGGAAATG
GAGCACCTGTTCCTGTACCTCCAAAGAGAACAGTTAAAAGAAATATACCCAAGCTGGATGCTCAGAGATT
AATTTCAGAGAGAGGACTTCCAGCCTTAAGGCATGTATTTGATAAGGCAAAATTCAAAGGTAAAGGTCAT
GAGGCTGAAGACTTGAAGATGCTAATCAGACACATGGAGCACTGGGCACATAGGCTATTCCCTAAACTGC
AGTTTGAGGATTTTATTGACAGAGTTGAATACCTGGGAAGTAAAAAGGAAGTTCAGACCTGTTTAAAACG
AATTCGACTTGATCTCCCTATTTTACATGAAGATTTTGTTAGCAATAATGATGAAGTTGCGGAGAATAAT
GAACATGATGTCACTTCTACTGAATTAGATCCCTTTCTGACAAACTTATCTGAAAGTGA
