[The description below was written by a language model from this plasmid's Addgene catalogue record.]
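Description:
pcDNA3-Flag-Tipin-L195A is a mammalian expression plasmid built on the Invitrogen pcDNA3 backbone (about 5.4 kb without insert). It carries a roughly 900 bp insert encoding human TIPIN (Timeless-interacting protein). It is propagated in E. coli as a high-copy plasmid under ampicillin selection. No feature table accompanies the record, so individual backbone elements are not itemised. pcDNA3 is nonetheless a standard vector in which the insert is driven by the CMV immediate-early promoter and terminated by the bovine growth hormone polyadenylation signal, and it normally also carries a neomycin resistance cassette for G418 selection of stable mammalian lines. The listed T7 and BGH sequencing primers are consistent with that arrangement, as they flank the multiple cloning site.

The Tipin coding sequence was cloned between BamHI and XhoI sites and carries an N-terminal Flag epitope, which allows the expressed protein to be detected by immunoblotting and recovered by anti-Flag immunoprecipitation. The insert carries a single point mutation changing leucine 195 to alanine. The associated publication concerns the interaction between Tipin and replication protein A (RPA) and its role in ATR-dependent phosphorylation of Chk1 after genotoxic stress. This suggests the L195A substitution was made to probe that interaction, although the record does not state the mutation's functional effect. The plasmid would typically be used for transient or stable expression of Flag-tagged mutant Tipin in mammalian cells. Comparison with wild-type Tipin in such cells supports studies of protein–protein interactions and replication checkpoint signalling.
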