Addgene plasmid #23116: pcDNA3-Flag-Tipin-L195A
Depositing lab: Aziz Sancar. Depositing organization: University of North Carolina at Chapel Hill. Publication: Tipin-replication protein A interaction mediates Chk1 phosphorylation by ATR in response to genotoxic stress. Kemp MG, Akan Z, Yilmaz S, Grillo M, Smith-Roe SL, Kang TH, Cordeiro-Stone M, Kaufmann WK, Abraham RT, Sancar A, Unsal-Kacmaz K. J Biol Chem. 2010 May 28;285(22):16562-71. doi: 10.1074/jbc.M110.110304. Epub 2010 Mar 15. PubMed 20233725.
Backbone
  Vector backbone: pcDNA3
  Backbone manufacturer: Invitrogen
  Backbone size w/o insert (bp): 5400
  Vector type: Mammalian Expression
Growth in bacteria
  Bacterial resistance: Ampicillin, 100 μg/mL
  Growth temperature: 37°C
  Growth strain: DH5alpha
  Copy number: High Copy
Gene/Insert
  Gene/Insert name: Tipin (alt name: Timeless-interacting protein)
  Species: H. sapiens (human)
  Insert size (bp): 903
  Mutation: changed Leucine 195 to Alanine
  Entrez Gene: TIPIN
  Tag / fusion protein: Flag (N terminal on insert)
  Cloning method: Restriction Enzyme; 5′ cloning site BamHI (unknown if destroyed); 3′ cloning site XhoI (unknown if destroyed)
  Sequencing primers: 5′ T7; 3′ BGH
Terms and licenses: Academic/Nonprofit Terms; Industry Terms: Not Available to Industry
How to cite: pcDNA3-Flag-Tipin-L195A was a gift from Aziz Sancar (Addgene plasmid # 23116 ; http://n2t.net/addgene:23116 ; RRID:Addgene_23116)
